Addgene plasmid #59774: pCM271rfp
Purpose: pCMrfp with TrfA mutation (271R to C)
Depositing lab: Nathan Hillson. Depositing organization: Lawrence Berkeley National Laboratory. Publication: Development of a broad-host synthetic biology toolbox for Ralstonia eutropha and its application to engineering hydrocarbon biofuel production. Bi C, Su P, Muller J, Yeh YC, Chhabra SR, Beller HR, Singer SW, Hillson NJ. Microb Cell Fact. 2013 Nov 13;12:107. doi: 10.1186/1475-2859-12-107. PubMed 24219429.
Backbone
  Vector backbone: pCM62
  Backbone size w/o insert (bp): 7569
  Total vector size (bp): 8246
  Vector type: Bacterial Expression
Growth in bacteria
  Bacterial resistance: Tetracycline, 10 μg/mL
  Growth temperature: 30°C
  Growth strain: DH10B
  Growth instructions: Grow for 2 days
  Copy number: High Copy
Gene/Insert
  Gene/Insert name: RFP
  Insert size (bp): 677
  Promoter: pBAD
  Cloning method: Gibson Cloning
  Sequencing primers: 5′ atggcgagtagcgaagac; 3′ GTGAGGTGGC CACGAATT
Terms and licenses: Academic/Nonprofit Terms; Industry Terms: Not Available to Industry
How to cite: pCM271rfp was a gift from Nathan Hillson (Addgene plasmid # 59774 ; http://n2t.net/addgene:59774 ; RRID:Addgene_59774)
