[The description below was written by a language model from this plasmid's Addgene catalogue record and pLannotate feature annotations shown in this document.]
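Description:
pCM271rfp is a broad-host-range bacterial expression plasmid of about 8.2 kb built on the pCM62 backbone, part of a synthetic biology toolbox developed for Ralstonia eutropha and its engineering for hydrocarbon biofuel production. Replication depends on the IncP system: the oriV origin is activated in trans by the plasmid-encoded TrfA initiator protein. What distinguishes this construct from its parent pCMrfp is a single amino-acid substitution in TrfA, arginine 271 to cysteine. The record does not state the effect of this change, although the plasmid is listed as high copy, and TrfA point mutations are generally used to alter the copy number of IncP replicons. An IncP oriT together with traJ and a fragment of traI allows the plasmid to be mobilised by conjugation when the remaining transfer functions are supplied by a helper.

Selection is by tetracycline, through the tetA efflux gene and associated tetR sequences, which are annotated as fragments. The feature table also shows an intact β-lactamase gene with its own promoter and a lambda t0 terminator, although ampicillin is not listed as a selection in the catalogue entry.

The payload is an arabinose-inducible reporter cassette. araC is transcribed divergently from the araBAD (pBAD) promoter, which drives mRFP1, a monomeric red fluorescent derivative of DsRed, followed by the rrnB T1 and T7Te terminators. The RFP insert was introduced by Gibson assembly. Red fluorescence gives a simple readout of expression from this vector. The construct is therefore suited to comparing the mutant-TrfA replicon with the parental one and to characterising inducible expression in E. coli and other Gram-negative hosts.
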