Features (pLannotate 1.2.2; 16 found; start..end, strand, type, name):
     12..106     -  terminator     lambda t0 terminator: transcription terminator from phage lambda
    136..996     -  CDS            AmpR: β-lactamase; bla; confers resistance to ampicillin, carbenicillin, and related antibiotics
    997..1101    -  promoter       AmpR promoter: bla
   1133..2011    -  CDS            araC: L-arabinose regulatory protein; araC
   2038..2322    +  promoter       araBAD promoter: araBAD; promoter of the L-arabinose operon of E. coli; the araC regulatory gene is transcribed in the opposite direction (Guzman et al., 1995)
   2372..3049    +  CDS            mRFP1: monomeric derivative of DsRed (Campbell et al., 2002)
   3082..3153    +  terminator     rrnB T1 terminator: transcription terminator T1 from the E. coli rrnB gene
   3169..3196    +  terminator     T7Te terminator: phage T7 early transcription terminator
   3297..3928    -  rep_origin     oriV: incP origin of replication
   4081..4190    +  oriT           oriT: incP origin of transfer
   4223..4594    +  CDS            traJ: oriT-recognizing protein; traJ
   4632..4736    +  CDS            traI (fragment): TRAI6_ECOLX - Experimental evidence at protein level: Swiss-Prot protein existence level 1. The initiation process of transfer DNA synthesis requires the interaction of at least three plasmid-specific components (TraH, I, and J) at the transfer origin resulting in the assembly of a specialised nucleoprotein complex - the relaxosome. Site- and strand-specific cleavage at the transfer origin is dependent on TraI and TraJ. From Escherichia coli.
   4866..6014    +  CDS            trfA: trans-acting replication protein that binds to and activates oriV
   6034..6186    +  CDS            tetR (fragment): TETR1_ECOLX - Experimental evidence at protein level: Swiss-Prot protein existence level 1. TetR is the repressor of the tetracycline resistance element; its N-terminal region forms a helix-turn-helix structure and binds DNA. Binding of tetracycline to TetR reduces the repressor affinity for the tetracycline resistance gene (tetA) promoter operator sites. From Escherichia coli.
   6245..7444    -  CDS            TcR: tetracycline efflux protein; tetA; confers resistance to tetracycline
   7550..8192    +  CDS            TetR (fragment): tetracycline resistance regulatory protein; tetR
>Addgene plasmid #59774 | pCM271rfp | depositor full sequence | sequence record 94384 | pCM271rfp sequence 8246 bps
CTAGTGCTTGGATTCTCACCAATAAAAAACGCCCGGCGGCAACCGAGCGTTCTGAACAAATCCAGATGGA
GTTCTGAGGTCATTACTGGATCTATCAACAGGAGTCCAAGCGAGCTCGTAAACTTGGTCTGACAGTTACC
AATGCTTAATCAGTGAGGCACCTATCTCAGCGATCTGTCTATTTCGTTCATCCATAGTTGCCTGACTCCC
CGTCGTGTAGATAACTACGATACGGGAGGGCTTACCATCTGGCCCCAGTGCTGCAATGATACCGCGAGAC
CCACGCTCACCGGCTCCAGATTTATCAGCAATAAACCAGCCAGCCGGAAGGGCCGAGCGCAGAAGTGGTC
CTGCAACTTTATCCGCCTCCATCCAGTCTATTAATTGTTGCCGGGAAGCTAGAGTAAGTAGTTCGCCAGT
TAATAGTTTGCGCAACGTTGTTGCCATTGCTACAGGCATCGTGGTGTCACGCTCGTCGTTTGGTATGGCT
TCATTCAGCTCCGGTTCCCAACGATCAAGGCGAGTTACATGATCCCCCATGTTGTGCAAAAAAGCGGTTA
GCTCCTTCGGTCCTCCGATCGTTGTCAGAAGTAAGTTGGCCGCAGTGTTATCACTCATGGTTATGGCAGC
ACTGCATAATTCTCTTACTGTCATGCCATCCGTAAGATGCTTTTCTGTGACTGGTGAGTACTCAACCAAG
TCATTCTGAGAATAGTGTATGCGGCGACCGAGTTGCTCTTGCCCGGCGTCAATACGGGATAATACCGCGC
CACATAGCAGAACTTTAAAAGTGCTCATCATTGGAAAACGTTCTTCGGGGCGAAAACTCTCAAGGATCTT
ACCGCTGTTGAGATCCAGTTCGATGTAACCCACTCGTGCACCCAACTGATCTTCAGCATCTTTTACTTTC
ACCAGCGTTTCTGGGTGAGCAAAAACAGGAAGGCAAAATGCCGCAAAAAAGGGAATAAGGGCGACACGGA
AATGTTGAATACTCATACTCTTCCTTTTTCAATATTATTGAAGCATTTATCAGGGTTATTGTCTCATGAG
CGGATACATATTTGAATGTATTTAGAAAAATAAACAAATAGGGGTTCCGCGCACATTTCCCCGAAAAGTG
CCACCTGACGTCTTATGACAACTTGACGGCTACATCATTCACTTTTTCTTCACAACCGGCACGGAACTCG
CTCGGGCTGGCCCCGGTGCATTTTTTAAATACCCGCGAGAAATAGAGTTGATCGTCAAAACCAACATTGC
GACCGACGGTGGCGATAGGCATCCGGGTGGTGCTCAAAAGCAGCTTCGCCTGGCTGATACGTTGGTCCTC
GCGCCAGCTTAAGACGCTAATCCCTAACTGCTGGCGGAAAAGATGTGACAGACGCGACGGCGACAAGCAA
ACATGCTGTGCGACGCTGGCGATATCAAAATTGCTGTCTGCCAGGTGATCGCTGATGTACTGACAAGCCT
CGCGTACCCGATTATCCATCGGTGGATGGAGCGACTCGTTAATCGCTTCCATGCGCCGCAGTAACAATTG
CTCAAGCAGATTTATCGCCAGCAGCTCCGAATAGCGCCCTTCCCCTTGCCCGGCGTTAATGATTTGCCCA
AACAGGTCGCTGAAATGCGGCTGGTGCGCTTCATCCGGGCGAAAGAACCCCGTATTGGCAAATATTGACG
GCCAGTTAAGCCATTCATGCCAGTAGGCGCGCGGACGAAAGTAAACCCACTGGTGATACCATTCGCGAGC
CTCCGGATGACGACCGTAGTGATGAATCTCTCCTGGCGGGAACAGCAAAATATCACCCGGTCGGCAAACA
AATTCTCGTCCCTGATTTTTCACCACCCCCTGACCGCGAATGGTGAGATTGAGAATATAACCTTTCATTC
CCAGCGGTCGGTCGATAAAAAAATCGAGATAACCGTTGGCCTCAATCGGCGTTAAACCCGCCACCAGATG
GGCATTAAACGAGTATCCCGGCAGCAGGGGATCATTTTGCGCTTCAGCCATACTTTTCATACTCCCGCCA
TTCAGAGAAGAAACCAATTGTCCATATTGCATCAGACATTGCCGTCACTGCGTCTTTTACTGGCTCTTCT
CGCTAACCAAACCGGTAACCCCGCTTATTAAAAGCATTCTGTAACAAAGCGGGACCAAAGCCATGACAAA
AACGCGTAACAAAAGTGTCTATAATCACGGCAGAAAAGTCCACATTGATTATTTGCACGGCGTCACACTT
TGCTATGCCATAGCATTTTTATCCATAAGATTAGCGGATTCTACCTGACGCTTTTTATCGCAACTCTCTA
CTGTTTCTCCATACCCGTTTTTTTGGGAATTCAAAAGATCTTTTAAGAAGGAGATATACATATGGCGAGT
AGCGAAGACGTTATCAAAGAGTTCATGCGTTTCAAAGTTCGTATGGAAGGTTCCGTTAACGGTCACGAGT
TCGAAATCGAAGGTGAAGGTGAAGGTCGTCCGTACGAAGGTACCCAGACCGCTAAACTGAAAGTTACCAA
AGGTGGTCCGCTGCCGTTCGCTTGGGACATCCTGTCCCCGCAGTTCCAGTACGGTTCCAAAGCTTACGTT
AAACACCCGGCTGACATCCCGGACTACCTGAAACTGTCCTTCCCGGAAGGTTTCAAATGGGAACGTGTTA
TGAACTTCGAAGACGGTGGTGTTGTTACCGTTACCCAGGACTCCTCCCTGCAAGACGGTGAGTTCATCTA
CAAAGTTAAACTGCGTGGTACCAACTTCCCGTCCGACGGTCCGGTTATGCAGAAAAAAACCATGGGTTGG
GAAGCTTCCACCGAACGTATGTACCCGGAAGACGGTGCTCTGAAAGGTGAAATCAAAATGCGTCTGAAAC
TGAAAGACGGTGGTCACTACGACGCTGAAGTTAAAACCACCTACATGGCTAAAAAACCGGTTCAGCTGCC
GGGTGCTTACAAAACCGACATCAAACTGGACATCACCTCCCACAACGAAGACTACACCATCGTTGAACAG
TACGAACGTGCTGAAGGTCGTCACTCCACCGGTGCTTAAGGATCCAAACTCGAGTAAGGATCTCCAGGCA
TCAAATAAAACGAAAGGCTCAGTCGAAAGACTGGGCCTTTCGTTTTATCTGTTGTTTGTCGGTGAACGCT
CTCTACTAGAGTCACACTGGCTCACCTTCGGGTGGGCCTTTCTGCGTTTATACCTAGGCAGAAGTGGTCA
GCTTGGCTGCCATTTTTGGGGTGAGGCCGTTCGCGGCCGAGGGGCGCAGCCCCTGGGGGGATGGGAGGCC
CGCGTTAGCGGGCCGGGAGGGTTCGAGAAGGGGGGGCACCCCCCTTCGGCGTGCGCGGTCACGCGCACAG
GGCGCAGCCCTGGTTAAAAACAAGGTTTATAAATATTGGTTTAAAAGCAGGTTAAAAGACAGGTTAGCGG
TGGCCGAAAAACGGGCGGAAACCCTTGCAAATGCTGGATTTTCTGCCTGTGGACAGCCCCTCAAATGTCA
ATAGGTGCGCCCCTCATCTGTCAGCACTCTGCCCCTCAAGTGTCAAGGATCGCGCCCCTCATCTGTCAGT
AGTCGCGCCCCTCAAGTGTCAATACCGCAGGGCACTTATCCCCAGGCTTGTCCACATCATCTGTGGGAAA
CTCGCGTAAAATCAGGCGTTTTCGCCGATTTGCGAGGCTGGCCAGCTCCACGTCGCCGGCCGAAATCGAG
CCTGCCCCTCATCTGTCAACGCCGCGCCGGGTGAGTCGGCCCCTCAAGTGTCAACGTCCGCCCCTCATCT
GTCAGTGAGGGCCAAGTTTTCCGCGAGGTATCCACAACGCCGGCGGCCGCGGTGTCTCGCACACGGCTTC
GACGGCGTTTCTGGCGCGTTTGCAGGGCCATAGACGGCCGCCAGCCCAGCGGCGAGGGCAACCAGCCCGG
TGAGCGTCGGAAAGGGTCGACGGATCTTTTCCGCTGCATAACCCTGCTTCGGGGTCATTATAGCGATTTT
TTCGGTATATCCATCCTTTTTCGCACGATATACAGGATTTTGCCAAAGGGTTCGTGTAGACTTTCCTTGG
TGTATCCAACGGCGTCAGCCGGGCAGGATAGGTGAAGTAGGCCCACCCGCGAGCGGGTGTTCCTTCTTCA
CTGTCCCTTATTCGCACCTGGCGGTGCTCAACGGGAATCCTGCTCTGCGAGGCTGGCCGGCTACCGCCGG
CGTAACAGATGAGGGCAAGCGGATGGCTGATGAAACCAAGCCAACCAGGAAGGGCAGCCCACCTATCAAG
GTGTACTGCCTTCCAGACGAACGAAGAGCGATTGAGGAAAAGGCGGCGGCGGCCGGCATGAGCCTGTAGG
CCTACCTGCTGGCCGTCGGCCAGGGCTACAAAATCACGGGCGTCGTGGACTATGAGCACGTCCGCGAGCT
GGCCCGCATCAATGGCGACCTGGGCCGCCTGGGCGGCCTGCTGAAACTCTGGCTCACCGACGACCCGCGC
ACGGCGCGGTTCGGTGATGCCACGATCCTCGCCCTGCTGGCGAAGATCGAAGAGAAGCAGGACGAGCTTG
GCAAGGTCATGATGGGCGTGGTCCGCCCGAGGGCAGAGCCATGACTTTTTTAGCCGCTAAAACGGCCGGG
GGGTGCGCGTGATTGCCAAGCACGTCCCCATGCGCTCCATCAAGAAGAGCGACTTCGCGGAGCTGGTATT
CGTGCAGGGCAAGATTCGGAATACCAAGTACGAGAAGGACGGCCAGACGGTCTACGGGACCGACTTCATT
GCCGATAAGGTGGATTATCTGGACACCAAGGCACCAGGCGGGTCAAATCAGGAATAAGGGCACATTGCCC
CGGCGTGAGTCGGGGCAATCCCGCAAGGAGGGTGAATGAATCGGACGTTTGACCGGAAGGCATACAGGCA
AGAACTGATCGACGCGGGGTTTTCCGCCGAGGATGCCGAAACCATCGCAAGCCGCACCGTCATGCGTGCG
CCCCGCGAAACCTTCCAGTCCGTCGGCTCGATGGTCCAGCAAGCTACGGCCAAGATCGAGCGCGACAGCG
TGCAACTGGCTCCCCCTGCCCTGCCCGCGCCATCGGCCGCCGTGGAGCGTTCGCGTCGTCTCGAACAGGA
GGCGGCAGGTTTGGCGAAGTCGATGACCATCGACACGCGAGGAACTATGACGACCAAGAAGCGAAAAACC
GCCGGCGAGGACCTGGCAAAACAGGTCAGCGAGGCCAAGCAGGCCGCGTTGCTGAAACACACGAAGCAGC
AGATCAAGGAAATGCAGCTTTCCTTGTTCGATATTGCGCCGTGGCCGGACACGATGCGAGCGATGCCAAA
CGACACGGCCCGCTCTGCCCTGTTCACCACGCGCAACAAGAAAATCCCGCGCGAGGCGCTGCAAAACAAG
GTCATTTTCCACGTCAACAAGGACGTGAAGATCACCTACACCGGCGTCGAGCTGCGGGCCGACGATGACG
AACTGGTGTGGCAGCAGGTGTTGGAGTACGCGAAGCGCACCCCTATCGGCGAGCCGATCACCTTCACGTT
CTACGAGCTTTGCCAGGACCTGGGCTGGTCGATCAATGGCCGGTATTACACGAAGGCCGAGGAATGCCTG
TCGCGCCTACAGGCGACGGCGATGGGCTTCACGTCCGACCGCGTTGGGCACCTGGAATCGGTGTCGCTGC
TGCACTGCTTCCGCGTCCTGGACCGTGGCAAGAAAACGTCCCGTTGCCAGGTCCTGATCGACGAGGAAAT
CGTCGTGCTGTTTGCTGGCGACCACTACACGAAATTCATATGGGAGAAGTACCGCAAGCTGTCGCCGACG
GCCCGACGGATGTTCGACTATTTCAGCTCGCACCGGGAGCCGTACCCGCTCAAGCTGGAAACCTTCCGCC
TCATGTGCGGATCGGATTCCACCCGCGTGAAGAAGTGGCGCGAGCAGGTCGGCGAAGCCTGCGAAGAGTT
GCGAGGCAGCGGCCTGGTGGAACACGCCTGGGTCAATGATGACCTGGTGCATTGCAAACGCTAGGGCCTT
GTGGGGTCAGTTCCGGCTGGGGGTTCAGCAGCCAGCGCTTTACTGGCATTTCAGGAACAAGCGGGCACTG
CTCGACGCACTTGCTTCGCTCAGTATCGCTCGGGACGCACGGCGCGCTCTACGAACTGCCGATAAACAGA
GGATTAAAATTGACAATTCTAGGGCGCGTATAGCTTGCCGGAAGTCGCCTTGACCCGCATGGCATAGGCC
TATCGTTTCCACGATCAGCGATCGGCTCGTTGCCCTGCGCCGCTCCAAAGCCCGCGACGCAGCGCCGGCA
GGCAGAGCAAGTAGAGGGCAGCGCCTGCAATCCATGCCCACCCGTTCCACGTTGTTATAGAAGCCGCATA
GATCGCCGTGAAGAGGAGGGGTCCGACGATCGAGGTCAGGCTGGTGAGCGCCGCCAGTGAGCCTTGCAGC
TGCCCCTGACGTTCCTCATCCACCTGCCTGGACAACATTGCTTGCAGCGCCGGCATTCCGATGCCACCCG
AAGCAAGCAGGACCATGATCGGGAACGCCATCCATCCCCGTGTCGCGAAGGCAAGCAGGATGTAGCCTGT
GCCGTCGGCAATCATTCCGAGCATGAGTGCCCGCCTTTCGCCGAGCCGGGCGGCTACAGGGCCGGTGATC
ATTGCCTGGGCGAGTGAATGCAGAATGCCAAATGCGGCAAGCGAAATGCCGATCGTGGTCGCGTCCCAGT
GAAAGCGATCCTCGCCGAAAATGACCCAAAGCGCGGCCGGCACCTGTCCGACAAGTTGCATGATGAAGAA
GACCGCCATCAGGGCGGCGACGACGGTCATGCCCCGGGCCCACCGGAACGAAGCGAGCGGGTTGAGAGCC
TCCCGGCGTAACGGCCGGCGTTCGCCTTTGTGCGACTCCGGCAAAAGGAAACAGCCCGTCAGGAAATTGA
GGCCGTTCAAGGCTGCCGCGGCGAAGAACGGAGCGTGGGGGGAGAAACCGCCCATCAGCCCACCGAGCAC
AGGTCCCGCGACCATCCCGAACCCGAAACAGGCGCTCATGAAGCCGAAGTGCCGCGCGCGCTCATCGCCA
TCAGTGATATCGGCAATATAAGCGCCGGCTACCGCCCCAGTCGCCCCGGTGATGCCGGCCACGATCCGCC
CGATATAGAGAACCCAAAGGAAAGGCGCTGTCGCCATGATGGCGTAGTCGACAGTGGCGCCGGCCAGCGA
GACGAGCAAGATTGGCCGCCGCCCGAAACGATCCGACAGCGCGCCCAGCACAGGTGCGCAGGCAAATTGC
ACCAACGCATACAGCGCCAGCAGAATGCCATAGTGGGCGGTGACGTCGTTCGAGTGAACCAGATCGCGCA
GGAGGCCCGGCAGCACCGGCATAATCAGGCCGATGCCGACAGCGTCGAGCGCGACAGTGCTCAGAATTAC
GATCAGGGGTATGTTGGGTTTCACGTCTGGCCTCCGGACCAGCCTCCGCTGGTCCGATTGAACGCGCGGA
TTCTTTATCACTGATAAGTTGGTGGACATATTATGTTTATCAGTGATAAAGTGTCAATCATGACAAAGTT
GCAGCCGAATACAGTGATCCGTGCCGCCCTGGACCTGTTGAACGAGGTCGGCGTAGACGGTCTGACGACA
CGCAAACTGGCGGAACGGTTGGGGGTTCAGCAGCCGGCGCTTTACTGGCACTTCAGGAACAAGCGGGCGC
TGCTCGACGCACTGGCCGAAGCCATGCTGGCGGAGAATCATACGCATTCGGTGCCGAGAGCCGACGACGA
CTGGCGCTCATTTCTGATCGGGAATGCCCGCAGCTTCAGGCAGGCGCTGCTCGCCTACCGCGATGGCGCG
CGCATCCATGCCGGCACGCGACCGGGCGCACCGCAGATGGAAACGGCCGACGCGCAGCTTCGCTTCCTCT
GCGAGGCGGGTTTTTCGGCCGGGGACGCCGTCAATGCGCTGATGACAATCAGCTACTTCACTGTTGGGGC
CGTGCTTGAGGAGCAGGCCGGCGACAGCGATGCCGGCGAGCGCGGCGGCACCGTTGAACAGGCTCCGCTC
TCGCCGCTGTTGCGGGCCGCGATAGACGCCTTCGACGAAGCCGGTCCGGACGCAGCGTTCGAGCAGGGAC
TCGCGGTGATTGTCGATGGATTGGCGAAAAGGAGGCTCGTTGTCAGGAACGTTGAAGGACCGAGAAAGGG
TGCTAAGAAACCATTATTATCATGACATTAACCTATAAAAATAGGCGTATCACGAA
