>Addgene plasmid #59774 | pCM271rfp | addgene partial sequence | sequence record 98824 | pBAD-F 5'-ATGCCATAGCATTTTTATCC-3'
TTTTATCGCAACTCTCTACTGTTTCTCCATACCCGTTTTTTTGGGAATTCAAAAGATCTTTTAAGAAGGA
GATATACATATGGCGAGTAGCGAAGACGTTATCAAAGAGTTCATGCGTTTCAAAGTTCGTATGGAAGGTT
CCGTTAACGGTCACGAGTTCGAAATCGAAGGTGAAGGTGAAGGTCGTCCGTACGAAGGTACCCAGACCGC
TAAACTGAAAGTTACCAAAGGTGGTCCGCTGCCGTTCGCTTGGGACATCCTGTCCCCGCAGTTCCAGTAC
GGTTCCAAAGCTTACGTTAAACACCCGGCTGACATCCCGGACTACCTGAAACTGTCCTTCCCGGAAGGTT
TCAAATGGGAACGTGTTATGAACTTCGAAGACGGTGGTGTTGTTACCGTTACCCAGGACTCCTCCCTGCA
AGACGGTGAGTTCATCTACAAAGTTAAACTGCGTGGTACCAACTTCCCGTCCGACGGTCCGGTTATGCAG
AAAAAAACCATGGGTTGGGAAGCTTCCACCGAACATATGTACCCGGAAGACGGTGCTCTGAAAGGTGAAA
TCAAAATGCGTCTGAAACTGAAAGACGGTGGTCACTACGACGCTGAAGTTAAAACCACCTACATGGCTAA
AAAACCGGTTCAGCTGCCGGGTGCTTACAAAACCGACATCAAACTGGACATCACCTCCCACAACGAAGAC
TACACCATCGTTGAACAGTACGAACGTGCTGAAGGTCGTCACTCCACCGGTGCTTAAGGATCCAAACTCG
AGTAAGGATCTCCAGGCATCAAATAAAACGAA
