>Addgene plasmid #59774 | pCM271rfp | addgene partial sequence | sequence record 98828 | TetA-F1 5'-tcctcttcacggcgatctatg-3'
ATTGCAGGCGCTGCCCTCTACTTGCTCTGCCTGCCGGCGCTGCGTCGCGGGCTTTGGAGCGGCGCAGGGC
AACGAGCCGATCGCTGATCGTGGAAACGATAGGCCTATGCCATGCGGGTCAAGGCGACTTCCGGCAAGCT
ATACGCGCCCTAGAATTGTCAATTTTAATCCTCTGTTTATCGGCAGTTCGTAGAGCGCGCCGTGCGTCCC
GAGCGATACTGAGCGAAGCAAGTGCGTCGAGCAGTGCCCGCTTGTTCCTGAAATGCCAGTAAAGCGCTGG
CTGCTGAACCCCCAGCCGGAACTGACCCCACAAGGCCCTAGCGTTTGCAATGCACCAGGTCATCATTGAC
CCAGGCGTGTTCCACCAGGCCGCTGCCTCGCAACTCTTCGCAGGCTTCGCCGACCTGCTCGCGCCACTTC
TTCACGCGGGTGGAATCCGATCCGCACATGAGGCGGAAGGTTTCCAGCTTGAGCGGGTACGGCTCCCGGT
GCGAGCTGAAATAGTCGAACATCCGTCGGGCCGTCGGCGACAGCTTGCGGTACTTCTCCCATATGAATTT
CGTGTAGTGGTCGCCAGCAAACAGCACGACGATTTCCTCGTCGATCAGGACCTGGCAACGGGACGTTTTC
TTGCCACGGTCCAGGACGCGGAAGCAGTGCAGCAGCGACACCGATTCCAGGTGCCCAACGCGGTCGGACG
TGAAGCCCATCGCCGTCGCCTGTAGGCGCGACAGGCATTCCTCGGCCTTCGTGTAATACCGGCCATTGAT
CGACCAGCCCA
